>Addgene plasmid #57628 | tdEos-Integrin-Beta3-N-18 | depositor partial sequence | sequence record 88780 | insert sequence
TAGCGCTACCGGACTCAGATCTCGAGACCGCCATGCGAGCGCAGTGGCCGGGACAACTCTGGGCCGCTCT
GCTGGCGCTGGGGGCGCTGGCGGGCGTTGTTGTTGGAGAGTCCAACATCTGTACCACACGAGGCGTGAAC
TCCTGCCAGCAGTGTCTGGCTGTGAGTCCTGTGTGTGCCTGGTGCTCAGATGAGACTTTGTCTCAGGGCT
CACCCCGATGTAACCTGAAGGAGAACCTGCTGAAGGACAATTGTGCTCCAGAGTCTATTGAGTTCCCAGT
CAGTGAGGCCCAGATCCTGGAGGCTAGGCCACTCAGCAGCAAGGGCTCTGGAAGCAGCGCCCAGATCACT
CAAGTCAGCCCTCAGAGGATTGCCCTTCGACTACGGCCAGATGATTCGAAGATCTTCTCACTTCAAGTGC
GGCAGGTGGAGGATTACCCCGTGGACATCTACTACTTGATGGACCTGTCTTTCTCCATGAAGGATGATCT
GTCCAGCATCCAGACCCTGGGTACCAAGTTGGCCTCTCAGATGCGCAAGCTTACTAGCAACCTTCGGATC
GGCTTTGGGGCCTTCGTGGACAAGCCTGTATCGCCGTACATGTACATCTCCCCACCACAGGCAATCAAAA
ACCCCTGTTACAATATGAAGAATGCCTGCTTGCCCATGTTTGGCTACAAACACGTGCTGACGCTAACCGA
CCAGGTGTCCCGCTTCAATGAAGAAGTGAAGAAACAGAGCGTGTCCCGTAATCGAGATGCCCCAGAGGGC
GGCTTTGACGCCATCATGCAGGCTACAGTATGTGATGAAAAAATTGGCTGGAGGAATGACGCATCCCATT
TGCTAGTGTTTACCACGGATGCCAAGACCCATATTGCCCTGGATGGAAGGCTGGCAGGCATTGTCCTGCC
CAATGATGGGCACTGTCACATTGGCACCGACAACCACTACTCTGCCTCCACTACCATGGACTACCCATCT
CTGGGGCTGATGACTGAGAAACTATCCCAGAAAAACATTAACTTGATCTTTGCAGTGACTGAAAATGTCG
TCAGCCTTTACCAGAATTATAGTGAGCTCATTCCTGGGACCACAGTGGGAGTCCTGTCTGATGACTCAAG
CAACGTCCTCCAGCTCATTGTTGATGCTTACGGGAAAATCCGCTCTAAAGTGGAGCTGGAAGTACGTGAC
CTGCCGGAAGAACTGTCACTGTCCTTCAATGCCACCTGCCTCAACAACGAGGTTATCCCGGGCCTCAAGT
CTTGTGTGGGCCTCAAGATTGGAGACACGGTGAGCTTTAGTATCGAGGCCAAGGTGCGTGGCTGCCCCCA
GGAGAAGGAGCAGTCTTTCACTATCAAGCCTGTGGGCTTTAAGGACAGCCTCACCGTCCAGGTGACCTTC
GACTGTGACTGTGCCTGCCAGGCCTTTGCCCAGCCTTCCAGCCCACGCTGCAACAATGGGAACGGGACTT
TTGAGTGTGGGGTGTGCCGCTGTGACCAGGGCTGGCTGGGGTCCATGTGTGAGTGCTCTGAGGAGGATTA
CCGACCCTCTCAGCAGGAAGAGTGCAGCCCCAAGGAGGGCCAGCCCATCTGCAGCCAGCGGGGAGAGTGC
CTCTGTGGCCAGTGTGTCTGCCATAGCAGCGACTTCGGCAAGATCACTGGCAAGTACTGTGAGTGCGATG
ACTTCTCCTGCGTCCGCTACAAAGGGGAGATGTGTTCCGGCCATGGGCAATGTAACTGTGGGGACTGCGT
GTGTGACTCGGACTGGACTGGCTACTACTGCAACTGTACTACACGCACTGACACCTGCATGTCCACCAAT
GGGCTGCTGTGCAGCGGCCGGGGCAACTGCGAGTGCGGCAGCTGTGTGTGCGTCCAGCCAGGCTCCTATG
GAGACACCTGTGAGAAGTGCCCCACCTGCCCAGATGCCTGCTCCTTTAAGAAGGAGTGTGTGGAGTGTAA
GAAGTTCAACCGGGGAACGCTCCATGAAGAAAACACCTGCAGCCGCTACTGCCGGGACGACATCGAGCAG
GTGAAAGAGCTGACGGATACTGGCAAAAACGCCGTGAATTGTACCTACAAGAACGAGGATGACTGTGTCG
TCAGATTCCAGTACTACGAAGACACCAGTGGGAGGGCAGTCCTCTATGTGGTGGAAGAGCCTGAGTGTCC
CAAGGGTCCTGATATCCTGGTGGTCCTGCTGTCAGTGATGGGGGCCATCCTGCTCATTGGCCTTGCTACT
CTGCTCATCTGGAAGCTACTCATCACCATCCATGACCGGAAGGAATTTGCTAAATTTGAGGAAGAACGAG
CCAGAGCCAAGTGGGACACAGCAAACAACCCGCTGTATAAAGAGGCCACCTCCACCTTCACCAATATCAC
CTACCGGGGGACTGGTAGCGCATCCGGGGGTGCGTCAGGCGGCAGCGGATCTGGACCGGTCGCCACCATG
AGTGCGATTAAGCCAGACATGAAGATCAACCTCCGTATGGAAGGCAACGTAAACGGGCACCACTTTGTGA
TCGACGGAGATGGTACAGGCAAGCCTTTTGAGGGAAAACAGAGTATGGATCTTGAAGTCAAAGAGGGCGG
ACCTCTGCCTTTTGCCTTTGATATCCTGACCACTGCATTCCATTACGGCAACAGGGTATTCGCCGAATAT
CCAGACCACATACAAGACTATTTTAAGCAGTCGTTTCCTAAGGGGTATTCGTGGGAACGAAGCTTGACTT
TCGAAGACGGGGGCATTTGCATTGCCAGAAACGACATAACAATGGAAGGGGACACTTTCTATAATAAAGT
TCGATTTCACGGTGTAAACTTTCCCGCCAATGGTCCAGTTATGCAGAAGAAGACGCTGAAATGGGAGCCC
TCCACTGAGAAAATGTATGTGCGTGATGGAGTGCTGACTGGTGATATTCGCATGGCTTTGTTGCTTGAAG
GAAATGCCCATTACCGATGTGACTTCAGAACTACTTACAAAGCTAAGGAGAAGGGTGTCAAGTTACCAGG
CTACCACTTTGTGGACCACTGCATTGAGATTTTAAGCCATGACAAAGATTACAACAAGGTTAAGCTGTAT
GAGCATGCTGTTGCTCATTCTGGATTGCCTGACAATGCCAGACGATCCGGTAGCGGTCACGGTACTGGTT
CTACTGGTTCTGGTTCTTCTGAGAGTGCGATTAAGCCAGACATGAAGATCAACCTCCGTATGGAAGGCAA
CGTAAACGGGCACCACTTTGTGATCGACGGAGATGGTACAGGCAAGCCTTTTGAGGGAAAACAGAGTATG
GATCTTGAAGTCAAAGAGGGCGGACCTCTGCCTTTTGCCTTTGATATCCTGACCACTGCATTCCATTACG
GCAACAGGGTATTCGCCGAATATCCAGACCACATACAAGACTATTTTAAGCAGTCGTTTCCTAAGGGGTA
TTCGTGGGAACGAAGCTTGACTTTCGAAGACGGGGGCATTTGCATTGCCAGAAACGACATAACAATGGAA
GGGGACACTTTCTATAATAAAGTTCGATTTCACGGTGTAAACTTTCCCGCCAATGGTCCAGTTATGCAGA
AGAAGACGCTGAAATGGGAGCCCTCCACTGAGAAAATGTATGTGCGTGATGGAGTGCTGACTGGTGATAT
TCGCATGGCTTTGTTGCTTGAAGGAAATGCCCATTACCGATGTGACTTCAGAACTACTTACAAAGCTAAG
GAGAAGGGTGTCAAGTTACCAGGCTACCACTTTGTGGACCACTGCATTGAGATTTTAAGCCATGACAAAG
ATTACAACAAGGTTAAGCTGTATGAGCATGCTGTTGCTCATTCTGGATTGCCTGACAATGCCAGACGATA
AGCGGCCGCGACTCTAGATCATAATCAGCCATACCACATT
