>Addgene plasmid #57628 | tdEos-Integrin-Beta3-N-18 | addgene partial sequence | sequence record 109624 | CMV-F 5'-CGCAAATGGGCGGTAGGCGTG-3'
TGGTTTAGTGAACCGTCAGATCCGCTAGCGCTACCGGACTCAGATCTCGAGACCGCCATGCGAGCGCAGT
GGCCGGGACAACTCTGGGCCGCTCTGCTGGCGCTGGGGGCGCTGGCGGGCGTTGTTGTTGGAGAGTCCAA
CATCTGTACCACACGAGGCGTGAACTCCTGCCAGCAGTGTCTGGCTGTGAGTCCTGTGTGTGCCTGGTGC
TCAGATGAGACTTTGTCTCAGGGCTCACCCCGATGTAACCTGAAGGAGAACCTGCTGAAGGACAATTGTG
CTCCAGAGTCTATTGAGTTCCCAGTCAGTGAGGCCCAGATCCTGGAGGCTAGGCCACTCAGCAGCAAGGG
CTCTGGAAGCAGCGCCCAGATCACTCAAGTCAGCCCTCAGAGGATTGCCCTTCGACTACGGCCAGATGAT
TCGAAGATCTTCTCACTTCAAGTGCGGCAGGTGGAGGATTACCCCGTGGACATCTACTACTTGATGGACC
TGTCTTTCTCCATGAAGGATGATCTGTCCAGCATCCAGACCCTGGGTACCAAGTTGGCCTCTCAGATGCG
CAAGCTTACTAGCAACCTTCGGATCGGCTTTGGGGCCTTCGTGGACAAGCCTGTATCGCCGTACATGTAC
ATCTCCCCACCACAGGCAATCAAAAACCCCTGTTACAATATGAAGAATGCCTGCTTGCCCATGTTTGGCT
ACAAACACGTGCTGACGCTAACCGACCAGGTGTCCCGCTTCAATGAAGAAGTGAAGAAACAGAGCGTGTC
CCGTAATCGAGATGCCCCAGAGGGCGGCTTTGACGCCATCATGCAGGCTACAGTATGTGATGAAAAAATT
GGCTGGAGGAATGACGCATCCCATTTGCTAGTGTTTACCACGGATGCCAAGACCCATATTGCCCTGGATG
GAAGGCTGGCAGGCATTGTCCTGC
