>Addgene plasmid #57628 | tdEos-Integrin-Beta3-N-18 | addgene partial sequence | sequence record 110840 | SV40pA-R 5'-GAAATTTGTGATGCTATTGC-3'
AACAGTTAACAACAACAATTGCATTCATTTTATGTTTCAGGTTCAGGGGGAGGTGTGGGAGGTTTTTTAA
AGCAAGTAAAACCTCTACAAATGTGGTATGGCTGATTATGATCTAGAGTCGCGGCCGCTTATCGTCTGGC
ATTGTCAGGCAATCCAGAATGAGCAACAGCATGCTCATACAGCTTAACCTTGTTGTAATCTTTGTCATGG
CTTAAAATCTCAATGCAGTGGTCCACAAAGTGGTAGCCTGGTAACTTGACACCCTTCTCCTTAGCTTTGT
AAGTAGTTCTGAAGTCACATCGGTAATGGGCATTTCCTTCAAGCAACAAAGCCATGCGAATATCACCAGT
CAGCACTCCATCACGCACATACATTTTCTCAGTGGAGGGCTCCCATTTCAGCGTCTTCTTCTGCATAACT
GGACCATTGGCGGGAAAGTTTACACCGTGAAATCGAACTTTATTATAGAAAGTGTCCCCTTCCATTGTTA
TGTCGTTTCTGGCAATGCAAATGCCCCCGTCTTCGAAAGTCAAGCTTCGTTCCCACGAATACCCCTTAGG
AAACGACTGCTTAAAATAGTCTTGTATGTGGTCTGGATATTCGGCGAATACCCTGTTGCCGTAATGGAAT
GCAGTGGTCAGGATATCAAAGGCAAAAGGCAGAGGTCCGCCCTCTTTGACTTCAAGATCCATACTCTGTT
TTCCCTCAAAAGGCTTGCCTGTACCATCTCCGTCGATCACAAAGTGGTGCCCGTTTACGTTGCCTTCCAT
ACGGAGGTTGATCTTCATGT
