[The description below was written by a language model from this plasmid's Addgene catalogue record.]
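Description:
tdEos-Integrin-Beta3-N-18 is a mammalian expression plasmid built on the tdEos-N1 backbone (about 4.75 kb without the insert), an N1-style fluorescent protein fusion vector in which the gene of interest is placed upstream of the fluorescent protein. It is propagated in E. coli as a high-copy plasmid under kanamycin selection and carries a neomycin resistance marker, so transfected mammalian cells can be selected with G418. The record provides no feature table, so the specific origins of replication and the promoters driving the resistance cassette are not stated, although the listed sequencing primer sites indicate an SV40 polyadenylation signal downstream of the expression cassette.

The payload is mouse integrin beta-3, expressed from the CMV promoter, a strong constitutive promoter in most mammalian cell lines. tdEos is fused to the C terminus of the integrin, which places the tag on the cytoplasmic tail side of this transmembrane adhesion receptor. The "N-18" in the name probably denotes the fusion orientation and an 18-residue linker between the two partners, but the record does not state this explicitly. tdEos is a tandem-dimer form of the photoconvertible protein Eos. The two excitation/emission pairs recorded, 505/516 nm and 569/581 nm, correspond to its green state and its red photoconverted state.

The stated localization is focal adhesions, so the construct serves as a marker for these integrin-containing structures in live or fixed cells. Its photoconvertible tag makes it suited to tracking a highlighted subpopulation of protein over time and to localization-based super-resolution imaging of adhesion architecture, although the record does not name specific applications.
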