Addgene plasmid #57628: tdEos-Integrin-Beta3-N-18
Purpose: Localization: Focal Adhesions, Excitation: 505 / 569, Emission: 516 / 581
Depositing lab: Michael Davidson. Depositing organization: Florida State University, Tallahassee.
Backbone
  Vector backbone: tdEos-N1
  Backbone size w/o insert (bp): 4750
  Vector type: Mammalian Expression
  Selectable markers: Neomycin (select with G418)
Growth in bacteria
  Bacterial resistance: Kanamycin, 50 μg/mL
  Growth temperature: 37°C
  Growth strain: DH5alpha
  Copy number: High Copy
Gene/Insert
  Gene/Insert name: Integrin-Beta3 (alt name: NM_016780.2)
  Species: M. musculus (mouse)
  Promoter: CMV
  Tag / fusion protein: tdEos (C terminal on backbone)
  Cloning method: Unknown
  Sequencing primers: 5′ CMV-F; 3′ SV40pA-R
Terms and licenses: Academic/Nonprofit Terms; Industry Terms
Depositor comments: . Excitation = 505 / 569; Emission = 516 / 581
How to cite: tdEos-Integrin-Beta3-N-18 was a gift from Michael Davidson (Addgene plasmid # 57628 ; http://n2t.net/addgene:57628 ; RRID:Addgene_57628)
